>Addgene plasmid #140451 | pcDNA3_HLA-cmyc-GRM3 C127A | addgene full sequence | sequence record 291874 | Addgene NGS Result
GCTAGCGCCACCATGGCCGTCATGGCGCCCCGAACCCTCGTCCTGCTACTCTCGGGGGCCCTGGCCCTGA
CCCAGACCTGGGCGGGCTCCGAACAAAAGCTTATTTCTGAAGAGGACTTGGGAGGATCCAGGAGAGAGAT
TAAAATAGAAGGTGACCTTGTTTTAGGGGGCCTGTTTCCTATTAACGAAAAAGGCACTGGAACTGAAGAA
TGTGGGCGAATCAATGAAGACCGAGGGATTCAACGCCTGGAAGCCATGTTGTTTGCTATTGATGAAATCA
ACAAAGATGATTACTTGCTACCAGGAGTGAAGTTGGGTGTTCACATTTTGGATACATGTTCAAGGGATAC
CTATGCATTGGAGCAATCACTGGAGTTTGTCAGGGCATCTTTGACAAAAGTGGATGAAGCTGAGTATATG
GCTCCTGATGGATCCTATGCCATTCAAGAAAACATCCCACTTCTCATTGCAGGGGTCATTGGTGGCTCTT
ATAGCAGTGTTTCCATACAGGTGGCAAACCTGCTGCGGCTCTTCCAGATCCCTCAGATCAGCTACGCATC
CACCAGCGCCAAACTCAGTGATAAGTCGCGCTATGATTACTTTGCCAGGACCGTGCCCCCCGACTTCTAC
CAGGCCAAAGCCATGGCTGAGATCTTGCGCTTCTTCAACTGGACCTACGTGTCCACAGTAGCCTCCGAGG
GTGATTACGGGGAGACAGGGATCGAGGCCTTCGAGCAGGAAGCCCGCCTGCGCAACATCTGCATCGCTAC
GGCGGAGAAGGTGGGCCGCTCCAACATCCGCAAGTCCTACGACAGCGTGATCCGAGAACTGTTGCAGAAG
CCCAACGCGCGCGTCGTGGTCCTCTTCATGCGCAGCGACGACTCGCGGGAGCTCATTGCAGCCGCCAGCC
GCGCCAATGCCTCCTTCACCTGGGTGGCCAGCGACGGCTGGGGCGCGCAGGAGAGCATCATCAAGGGCAG
CGAGCATGTGGCCTACGGCGCCATCACCCTGGAGCTGGCCTCCCAGCCTGTCCGCCAGTTCGACCGCTAC
TTCCAGAGCCTCAACCCCTACAACAACCACCGCAACCCCTGGTTCCGGGACTTCTGGGAGCAAAAGTTTC
AGTGCAGCCTCCAGAACAAACGCAACCACAGGCGCGTCTGCGACAAGCACCTGGCCATCGACAGCAGCAA
CTACGAGCAAGAGTCCAAGATCATGTTTGTGGTGAACGCGGTGTATGCCATGGCCCACGCTTTGCACAAA
ATGCAGCGCACCCTCTGTCCCAACACTACCAAGCTTTGTGATGCTATGAAGATCCTGGATGGGAAGAAGT
TGTACAAGGATTACTTGCTGAAAATCAACTTCACGGCTCCATTCAACCCAAATAAAGATGCAGATAGCAT
AGTCAAGTTTGACACTTTTGGAGATGGAATGGGGCGATACAACGTGTTCAATTTCCAAAATGTAGGTGGA
AAGTATTCCTACTTGAAAGTTGGTCACTGGGCAGAAACCTTATCGCTAGATGTCAACTCTATCCACTGGT
CCCGGAACTCAGTCCCCACTTCCCAGTGCAGCGACCCCTGTGCCCCCAATGAAATGAAGAATATGCAACC
AGGGGATGTCTGCTGCTGGATTTGCATCCCCTGTGAACCGTACGAATACCTGGCTGATGAGTTTACCTGT
ATGGATTGTGGGTCTGGACAGTGGCCCACTGCAGACCTAACTGGATGCTATGACCTTCCTGAGGACTACA
TCAGGTGGGAAGACGCCTGGGCCATTGGCCCAGTCACCATTGCCTGTCTGGGTTTTATGTGTACATGCAT
GGTTGTAACTGTTTTTATCAAGCACAACAACACACCCTTGGTCAAAGCATCGGGCCGAGAACTCTGCTAC
ATCTTATTGTTTGGGGTTGGCCTGTCATACTGCATGACATTCTTCTTCATTGCCAAGCCATCACCAGTCA
TCTGTGCATTGCGCCGACTCGGGCTGGGGAGTTCCTTCGCTATCTGTTACTCAGCCCTGCTGACCAAGAC
AAACTGCATTGCCCGCATCTTCGATGGGGTCAAGAATGGCGCTCAGAGGCCAAAATTCATCAGCCCCAGT
TCTCAGGTTTTCATCTGCCTGGGTCTGATCCTGGTGCAAATTGTGATGGTGTCTGTGTGGCTCATCCTGG
AGGCCCCAGGCACCAGGAGGTATACCCTTGCAGAGAAGCGGGAAACAGTCATCCTAAAATGCAATGTCAA
AGATTCCAGCATGTTGATCTCTCTTACCTACGATGTGATCCTGGTGATCTTATGCACTGTGTACGCCTTC
AAAACGCGGAAGTGCCCAGAAAATTTCAACGAAGCTAAGTTCATAGGTTTTACCATGTACACCACGTGCA
TCATCTGGTTGGCCTTCCTCCCTATATTTTATGTGACATCAAGTGACTACAGAGTGCAGACGACAACCAT
GTGCATCTCTGTCAGCCTGAGTGGCTTTGTGGTCTTGGGCTGTTTGTTTGCACCCAAGGTTCACATCATC
CTGTTTCAACCCCAGAAGAATGTTGTCACACACAGACTGCACCTCAACAGGTTCAGTGTCAGTGGAACTG
GGACCACATACTCTCAGTCCTCTGCAAGCACGTATGTGCCAACGGTGTGCAATGGGCGGGAAGTCCTCGA
CTCCACCACCTCATCTCTGTGACTCGAGTCTAGAGGGCCCGTTTAAACCCGCTGATCAGCCTCGACTGTG
CCTTCTAGTTGCCAGCCATCTGTTGTTTGCCCCTCCCCCGTGCCTTCCTTGACCCTGGAAGGTGCCACTC
CCACTGTCCTTTCCTAATAAAATGAGGAAATTGCATCGCATTGTCTGAGTAGGTGTCATTCTATTCTGGG
GGGTGGGGTGGGGCAGGACAGCAAGGGGGAGGATTGGGAAGACAATAGCAGGCATGCTGGGGATGCGGTG
GGCTCTATGGCTTCTGAGGCGGAAAGAACCAGCTGGGGCTCTAGGGGGTATCCCC
[124 nt withheld, positions 2996-3119]
C
[91 nt withheld, positions 3121-3211]
A
[49 nt withheld, positions 3213-3261]
CCTTTGACGTTGGAGTCCACGTTCTTT
[37 nt withheld, positions 3289-3325]
ACCCTATCTCGGTCTATTCTTTTGATTTATAAGGGATTTTGCCGATTTCGGCCTATTGGTTAAAAAATGA
GCTGATTTAACAAAAATTTAACGCGAATTAATTCTGTGGAATGTGTGTCAGTTAGGGTGTGGAAAGTCCC
CAGGCTCCCCAGCAGGCAGAAGTATGCAAAGCATGCATCTCAATTAGTCAGCAACCAGGTGTGGAAAGTC
CCCAGGCTCCCCAGCAGGCAGAAGTATGCAAAGCATGCATCTCAATTAGTCAGCAACCATAGTCCCGCCC
CTAACTCCGCCCATCCCGCCCCTAACTCCGCCCAGTTCCGCCCATTCTCCGCCCCATGGCTGACTAATTT
TTTTTATTTATGCAGAGGCCGAGGCCGCCTCTGCCTCTGAGCTATTCCAGAAGTAGTGAGGAGGCTTTTT
TGGAGGCCTAGGCTTTTGCAAAAAGCTCCCGGGAGCTTGTATATCCATTTTCGGATCTGATCAAGAGACA
GGATGAGGATCGTTTCGCATGATTGAACAAGATGGATTGCACGCAGGTTCTCCGGCCGCTTGGGTGGAGA
GGCTATTCGGCTATGACTGGGCACAACAGACAATCGGCTGCTCTGATGCCGCCGTGTTCCGGCTGTCAGC
GCAGGGGCGCCCGGTTCTTTTTGTCAAGACCGACCTGTCCGGTGCCCTGAATGAACTGCAGGACGAGGCA
GCGCGGCTATCGTGGCTGGCCACGACGGGCGTTCCTTGCGCAGCTGTGCTCGACGTTGTCACTGAAGCGG
GAAGGGACTGGCTGCTATTGGGCGAAGTGCCGGGGCAGGATCTCCTGTCATCTCACCTTGCTCCTGCCGA
GAAAGTATCCATCATGGCTGATGCAATGCGGCGGCTGCATACGCTTGATCCGGCTACCTGCCCATTCGAC
CACCAAGCGAAACATCGCATCGAGCGAGCACGTACTCGGATGGAAGCCGGTCTTGTCGATCAGGATGATC
TGGACGAAGAGCATCAGGGGCTCGCGCCAGCCGAACTGTTCGCCAGGCTCAAGGCGCGCATGCCCGACGG
CGAGGATCTCGTCGTGACCCATGGCGATGCCTGCTTGCCGAATATCATGGTGGAAAATGGCCGCTTTTCT
GGATTCATCGACTGTGGCCGGCTGGGTGTGGCGGACCGCTATCAGGACATAGCGTTGGCTACCCGTGATA
TTGCTGAAGAGCTTGGCGGCGAATGGGCTGACCGCTTCCTCGTGCTTTACGGTATCGCCGCTCCCGATTC
GCAGCGCATCGCCTTCTATCGCCTTCTTGACGAGTTCTTCTGAGCGGGACTCTGGGGTTCGAAATGACCG
ACCAAGCGACGCCCAACCTGCCATCACGAGATTTCGATTCCACCGCCGCCTTCTATGAAAGGTTGGGCTT
CGGAATCGTTTTCCGGGACGCCGGCTGGATGATCCTCCAGCGCGGGGATCTCATGCTGGAGTTCTTCGCC
CACCCCAACTTGTTTATTGCAGCTTATAATGGTTACAAATAAAGCAATAGCATCACAAATTTCACAAATA
AAGCATTTTTTTCACTGCATTCTAGTTGTGGTTTGTCCAAACTCATCAATGTATCTTATCATGTCTGTAT
ACCGTCGACCTCTAGCTAGAGCTTGGCGTAATCATGGTCATAGCTGTTTCCTGTGTGAAATTGTTATCCG
CTCACAATTCCACACAACATACGAGCCGGAAGCATAAAGTGTAAAGCCTGGGGTGCCTAATGAGTGAGCT
AACTCACATTAATTGCGTTGCGCTCACTGCCCGCTTTCCAGTCGGGAAACCTGTCGTGCCAGCTGCATTA
ATGAATCGGCCAACGCGCGGGGAGAGGCGGTTTGCGTATTGGGCGCTCTTCCGCTTCCTCGCTCACTGAC
TCGCTGCGCTCGGTCGTTCGGCTGCGGCGAGCGGTATCAGCTCACTCAAAGGCGGTAATACGGTTATCCA
CAGAATCAGGGGATAACGCAGGAAAGAACATGTGAGCAAAAGGCCAGCAAAAGGCCAGGAACCGTAAAAA
GGCCGCGTTGCTGGCGTTTTTCCATAGGCTCCGCCCCCCTGACGAGCATCACAAAAATCGACGCTCAAGT
CAGAGGTGGCGAAACCCGACAGGACTATAAAGATACCAGGCGTTTCCCCCTGGAAGCTCCCTCGTGCGCT
CTCCTGTTCCGACCCTGCCGCTTACCGGATACCTGTCCGCCTTTCTCCCTTCGGGAAGCGTGGCGCTTTC
TCATAGCTCACGCTGTAGGTATCTCAGTTCGGTGTAGGTCGTTCGCTCCAAGCTGGGCTGTGTGCACGAA
CCCCCCGTTCAGCCCGACCGCTGCGCCTTATCCGGTAACTATCGTCTTGAGTCCAACCCGGTAAGACACG
ACTTATCGCCACTGGCAGCAGCCACTGGTAACAGGATTAGCAGAGCGAGGTATGTAGGCGGTGCTACAGA
GTTCTTGAAGTGGTGGCCTAACTACGGCTACACTAGAAGAACAGTATTTGGTATCTGCGCTCTGCTGAAG
CCAGTTACCTTCGGAAAAAGAGTTGGTAGCTCTTGATCCGGCAAACAAACCACCGCTGGTAGCGGTGGTT
TTTTTGTTTGCAAGCAGCAGATTACGCGCAGAAAAAAAGGATCTCAAGAAGATCCTTTGATCTTTTCTAC
GGGGTCTGACGCTCAGTGGAACGAAAACTCACGTTAAGGGATTTTGGTCATGAGATTATCAAAAAGGATC
TTCACCTAGATCCTTTTAAATTAAAAATGAAGTTTTAAATCAATCTAAAGTATATATGAGTAAACTTGGT
CTGACAGTTACCAATGCTTAATCAGTGAGGCACCTATCTCAGCGATCTGTCTATTTCGTTCATCCATAGT
TGCCTGACTCCCCGTCGTGTAGATAACTACGATACGGGAGGGCTTACCATCTGGCCCCAGTGCTGCAATG
ATACCGCGAGACCCACGCTCACCGGCTCCAGATTTATCAGCAATAAACCAGCCAGCCGGAAGGGCCGAGC
GCAGAAGTGGTCCTGCAACTTTATCCGCCTCCATCCAGTCTATTAATTGTTGCCGGGAAGCTAGAGTAAG
TAGTTCGCCAGTTAATAGTTTGCGCAACGTTGTTGCCATTGCTACAGGCATCGTGGTGTCACGCTCGTCG
TTTGGTATGGCTTCATTCAGCTCCGGTTCCCAACGATCAAGGCGAGTTACATGATCCCCCATGTTGTGCA
AAAAAGCGGTTAGCTCCTTCGGTCCTCCGATCGTTGTCAGAAGTAAGTTGGCCGCAGTGTTATCACTCAT
GGTTATGGCAGCACTGCATAATTCTCTTACTGTCATGCCATCCGTAAGATGCTTTTCTGTGACTGGTGAG
TACTCAACCAAGTCATTCTGAGAATAGTGTATGCGGCGACCGAGTTGCTCTTGCCCGGCGTCAATACGGG
ATAATACCGCGCCACATAGCAGAACTTTAAAAGTGCTCATCATTGGAAAACGTTCTTCGGGGCGAAAACT
CTCAAGGATCTTACCGCTGTTGAGATCCAGTTCGATGTAACCCACTCGTGCACCCAACTGATCTTCAGCA
TCTTTTACTTTCACCAGCGTTTCTGGGTGAGCAAAAACAGGAAGGCAAAATGCCGCAAAAAAGGGAATAA
GGGCGACACGGAAATGTTGAATACTCATACTCTTCCTTTTTCAATATTATTGAAGCATTTATCAGGGTTA
TTGTCTCATGAGCGGATACATATTTGAATGTATTTAGAAAAATAAACAAATAGGGGTTCCGCGCACATTT
CCCCGAAAAGTGCCACCTGACGTCGACGGATCGGGAGATCTCCCGATCCCCTATGGTGCACTCTCAGTAC
AATCTGCTCTGATGCCGCATAGTTAAGCCAGTATCTGCTCCCTGCTTGTGTGTTGGAGGTCGCTGAGTAG
TGCGCGAGCAAAATTTAAGCTACAACAAGGCAAGGCTTGACCGACAATTGCATGAAGAATCTGCTTAGGG
TTAGGCGTTTTGCGCTGCTTCGCGATGTACGGGCCAGATATACGCGTTGACATTGATTATTGACTAGTTA
TTAATAGTAATCAATTACGGGGTCATTAGTTCATAGCCCATATATGGAGTTCCGCGTTACATAACTTACG
GTAAATGGCCCGCCTGGCTGACCGCCCAACGACCCCCGCCCATTGACGTCAATAATGACGTATGTTCCCA
TAGTAACGCCAATAGGGACTTTCCATTGACGTCAATGGGTGGAGTATTTACGGTAAACTGCCCACTTGGC
AGTACATCAAGTGTATCATATGCCAAGTACGCCCCCTATTGACGTCAATGACGGTAAATGGCCCGCCTGG
CATTATGCCCAGTACATGACCTTATGGGACTTTCCTACTTGGCAGTACATCTACGTATTAGTCATCGCTA
TTACCATGGTGATGCGGTTTTGGCAGTACATCAATGGGCGTGGATAGCGGTTTGACTCACGGGGATTTCC
AAGTCTCCACCCCATTGACGTCAATGGGAGTTTGTTTTGGCACCAAAATCAACGGGACTTTCCAAAATGT
CGTAACAACTCCGCCCCATTGACGCAAATGGGCGGTAGGCGTGTACGGTGGGAGGTCTATATAAGCAGAG
CTCTCTGGCTAACTAGAGAACCCACTGCTTACTGGCTTATCGAAATTAATACGACTCACTATAGGGAGAC
CCAAGCTG
Features (pLannotate 1.2.2; 22 found; start..end, strand, type, name):
     13..90      +  CDS            HLA-A (fragment): HLAA_HUMAN - Also known as HLAA. Experimental evidence at protein level: Swiss-Prot protein existence level 1. Allele A*74:01: Presents immunodominant HIV-1 epitopes derived from gag-pol (GQMVHQAISPR, QIYPGIKVR) and rev (RQIHSISER), carrying an aliphatic residue at position 2 and Arg anchor residue at the C-terminus. May contribute to viral load control in chronic HIV-1 infection. From Homo sapiens (Human).
     94..120     +  CDS            Myc (fragment): Myc (human c-Myc proto-oncogene) epitope tag
    130..2679    +  CDS            GRM3: GRM3_HUMAN - Also known as GPRC1C, MGLUR3. Experimental evidence at protein level: Swiss-Prot protein existence level 1. G-protein coupled receptor for glutamate. Ligand binding causes a conformation change that triggers signaling via guanine nucleotide-binding proteins (G proteins) and modulates the activity of down-stream effectors. Signaling inhibits adenylate cyclase activity. From Homo sapiens (Human).
   2726..2950    +  polyA_signal   bGH poly(A) signal: bovine growth hormone polyadenylation signal
   2954..2975    +  promoter       SV40 promoter (fragment): SV40 enhancer and early promoter
   2996..3424    +  rep_origin     f1 ori (sequence partly withheld): f1 bacteriophage origin of replication; arrow indicates direction of (+) strand synthesis
   3438..3767    +  promoter       SV40 promoter: SV40 enhancer and early promoter
   3834..4625    +  CDS            neo: KKA2_KLEPN - Also known as kan, nptII. Experimental evidence at protein level: Swiss-Prot protein existence level 1. Resistance to kanamycin, neomycin, paromomycin, ribostamycin, butirosin and gentamicin B. From Klebsiella pneumoniae.
   4649..4807    +  CDS            ble (fragment): BLE_KLEPN - Experimental evidence at protein level: Swiss-Prot protein existence level 1. Binding protein with a strong affinity to the bleomycin family of antibiotics. Binds to CL990; an antimitotic-antibiotic compound. From Klebsiella pneumoniae.
   4802..4923    +  polyA_signal   SV40 poly(A) signal: SV40 polyadenylation signal
   4996..5012    -  protein_bind   lac operator: The lac repressor binds to the lac operator to inhibit transcription in E. coli. This inhibition can be relieved by adding lactose or isopropyl-β-D-thiogalactopyranoside (IPTG). lac repressor encoded by lacI
   5020..5050    -  promoter       lac promoter: promoter for the E. coli lac operon
   5065..5086    -  protein_bind   CAP binding site: CAP binding activates transcription in the presence of cAMP. E. coli catabolite activator protein
   5099..5191    -  CDS            lacI (fragment): lac repressor; lacI; The lac repressor binds to the lac operator to inhibit transcription in E. coli. This inhibition can be relieved by adding lactose or isopropyl-β-D-thiogalactopyranoside (IPTG).
   5374..5962    -  rep_origin     ori: high-copy-number ColE1/pMB1/pBR322/pUC origin of replication
   6133..6993    -  CDS            AmpR: β-lactamase; bla; confers resistance to ampicillin, carbenicillin, and related antibiotics
   6994..7098    -  promoter       AmpR promoter: bla
   7157..7209    -  misc_feature   bom (fragment): basis of mobility region from pBR322
   7364..7743    +  enhancer       CMV enhancer: human cytomegalovirus immediate early enhancer
   7744..7947    +  promoter       CMV promoter: human cytomegalovirus (CMV) immediate early promoter
   7943..7976    +  LTR            5' LTR (truncated) (fragment): truncated 5' long terminal repeat (LTR) from HIV-1
   7992..8010    +  promoter       T7 promoter: promoter for bacteriophage T7 RNA polymerase
