[The description below was written by a language model from this plasmid's Addgene catalogue record and pLannotate feature annotations shown in this document.]
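Description:
pcDNA3_HLA-cmyc-GRM3 C127A is a mammalian expression plasmid of about 8 kb built on the pcDNA3 backbone, carrying human GRM3 (metabotropic glutamate receptor 3, mGluR3) with cysteine 127 replaced by alanine. It is propagated in E. coli from a high-copy ColE1/pUC-type origin under ampicillin selection (AmpR with its bla promoter). An f1 origin is also present. For selection in mammalian cells, an SV40 enhancer/early promoter drives the neomycin phosphotransferase gene, terminated by an SV40 polyadenylation signal, which allows G418 selection of stable transfectants. The annotation also picks up short backbone remnants (lac promoter/operator and lacI fragments, a ble fragment, a bom fragment and a brief HIV-1 LTR-like match next to the CMV promoter). These are incidental matches rather than functional parts of the design.

The expression cassette is driven by the CMV immediate-early enhancer and promoter, with a T7 promoter just upstream of the insert, and ends at the bovine growth hormone polyadenylation signal. The insert was cloned between NheI and XhoI sites, both retained. The open reading frame begins with the signal/leader sequence from the HLA class I A-2 alpha chain, followed by a c-myc epitope tag and then the GRM3 coding sequence. The heterologous leader directs the receptor into the secretory pathway. After the leader is cleaved, the myc tag should sit at the extracellular N-terminus of the mature receptor, where it could be detected with anti-myc antibodies. mGluR3 is a G protein-coupled glutamate receptor whose signalling inhibits adenylate cyclase. The record describes the construct only as an expression plasmid for the tagged C127A mutant and does not state the functional rationale for the substitution.
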