Addgene plasmid #140451: pcDNA3_HLA-cmyc-GRM3 C127A
Purpose: Mammalian expression plasmid for c-myc-tagged mGluR3 C127A mutant
Depositing lab: Erik Procko. Depositing organization: University of Illinois at Urbana-Champaign.
Backbone
  Vector backbone: pcDNA3
  Backbone size w/o insert (bp): 5344
  Total vector size (bp): 8026
  Vector type: Mammalian Expression
  Selectable markers: Neomycin (select with G418)
Growth in bacteria
  Bacterial resistance: Ampicillin, 100 μg/mL
  Growth temperature: 37°C
  Growth strain: DH5alpha
  Copy number: High Copy
Gene/Insert
  Gene/Insert name: GRM3 (alt names: mGluR3; metabotropic glutamate receptor 3)
  Species: H. sapiens (human)
  Insert size (bp): 2676
  Mutation: Cysteine 127 to alanine
  Entrez Gene: GRM3 (a.k.a. GLUR3, GPRC1C, MGLUR3, mGlu3)
  Tag / fusion protein: Signal/leader sequence from HLA class I histocompatibility antigen A-2 alpha chain (HLA) (N terminal on insert) (N terminal on insert); c-myc tag (N terminal on insert)
  Cloning method: Restriction Enzyme; 5′ cloning site NheI (not destroyed); 3′ cloning site XhoI (not destroyed)
  Sequencing primers: 5′ CMV_fwd; 3′ EBV_rev
Terms and licenses: Academic/Nonprofit Terms; Industry Terms: Not Available to Industry
How to cite: pcDNA3_HLA-cmyc-GRM3 C127A was a gift from Erik Procko (Addgene plasmid # 140451 ; http://n2t.net/addgene:140451 ; RRID:Addgene_140451)
